>Addgene plasmid #223118 | pCMV-T7-ABE8e-SpCas9(ARGIMR)-P2A-EGFP (AHK507) | addgene full sequence | sequence record 447634 | Addgene NGS Result
CCGCATAGTTAAGCCAGTATCTGCTCCCTGCTTGTGTGTTGGAGGTCGCTGAGTAGTGCGCGAGCAAAAT
TTAAGCTACAACAAGGCAAGGCTTGACCGACAATTGCATGAAGAATCTGCTTAGGGTTAGGCGTTTTGCG
CTGCTTCGCGATGTACGGGCCAGATATACGCGTTGACATTGATTATTGACTAGTTATTAATAGTAATCAA
TTACGGGGTCATTAGTTCATAGCCCATATATGGAGTTCCGCGTTACATAACTTACGGTAAATGGCCCGCC
TGGCTGACCGCCCAACGACCCCCGCCCATTGACGTCAATAATGACGTATGTTCCCATAGTAACGCCAATA
GGGACTTTCCATTGACGTCAATGGGTGGAGTATTTACGGTAAACTGCCCACTTGGCAGTACATCAAGTGT
ATCATATGCCAAGTACGCCCCCTATTGACGTCAATGACGGTAAATGGCCCGCCTGGCATTATGCCCAGTA
CATGACCTTATGGGACTTTCCTACTTGGCAGTACATCTACGTATTAGTCATCGCTATTACCATGGTGATG
CGGTTTTGGCAGTACATCAATGGGCGTGGATAGCGGTTTGACTCACGGGGATTTCCAAGTCTCCACCCCA
TTGACGTCAATGGGAGTTTGTTTTGGCACCAAAATCAACGGGACTTTCCAAAATGTCGTAACAACTCCGC
CCCATTGACGCAAATGGGCGGTAGGCGTGTACGGTGGGAGGTCTATATAAGCAGAGCTGGTTTAGTGAAC
CGTCAGATCCGCTAGAGATCCGCGGCCGCTAATACGACTCACTATAGGGAGAGCCGCCACCATGAAACGG
ACAGCCGACGGAAGCGAGTTCGAGTCACCAAAGAAGAAGCGGAAAGTCTCTGAGGTGGAGTTTTCCCACG
AGTACTGGATGAGACATGCCCTGACCCTGGCCAAGAGGGCACGCGATGAGAGGGAGGTGCCTGTGGGAGC
CGTGCTGGTGCTGAACAATAGAGTGATCGGCGAGGGCTGGAACAGAGCCATCGGCCTGCACGACCCAACA
GCCCATGCCGAAATTATGGCCCTGAGACAGGGCGGCCTGGTCATGCAGAACTACAGACTGATTGACGCCA
CCCTGTACGTGACATTCGAGCCTTGCGTGATGTGCGCCGGCGCCATGATCCACTCTAGGATCGGCCGCGT
GGTGTTTGGCGTGAGGAACAGCAAAAGAGGCGCCGCAGGCTCCCTGATGAACGTGCTGAACTACCCCGGC
ATGAATCACCGCGTCGAAATTACCGAGGGAATCCTGGCAGATGAATGTGCCGCCCTGCTGTGCGATTTCT
ACCGGATGCCTAGACAGGTGTTCAATGCTCAGAAGAAGGCCCAGAGCTCCATCAACTCCGGAGGATCTAG
CGGAGGCTCCTCTGGCTCTGAGACACCTGGCACAAGCGAGAGCGCAACACCTGAAAGCAGCGGGGGCAGC
AGCGGGGGGTCAGACAAGAAGTACAGCATCGGCCTGGCCATCGGCACCAACTCTGTGGGCTGGGCCGTGA
TCACCGACGAGTACAAGGTGCCCAGCAAGAAATTCAAGGTGCTGGGCAACACCGACCGGCACAGCATCAA
GAAGAACCTGATCGGAGCCCTGCTGTTCGACAGCGGCGAAACAGCCGAGGCCACCCGGCTGAAGAGAACC
GCCAGAAGAAGATACACCAGACGGAAGAACCGGATCTGCTATCTGCAAGAGATCTTCAGCAACGAGATGG
CCAAGGTGGACGACAGCTTCTTCCACAGACTGGAAGAGTCCTTCCTGGTGGAAGAGGATAAGAAGCACGA
GCGGCACCCCATCTTCGGCAACATCGTGGACGAGGTGGCCTACCACGAGAAGTACCCCACCATCTACCAC
CTGAGAAAGAAACTGGTGGACAGCACCGACAAGGCCGACCTGCGGCTGATCTATCTGGCCCTGGCCCACA
TGATCAAGTTCCGGGGCCACTTCCTGATCGAGGGCGACCTGAACCCCGACAACAGCGACGTGGACAAGCT
GTTCATCCAGCTGGTGCAGACCTACAACCAGCTGTTCGAGGAAAACCCCATCAACGCCAGCGGCGTGGAC
GCCAAGGCCATCCTGTCTGCCAGACTGAGCAAGAGCAGACGGCTGGAAAATCTGATCGCCCAGCTGCCCG
GCGAGAAGAAGAATGGCCTGTTCGGAAACCTGATTGCCCTGAGCCTGGGCCTGACCCCCAACTTCAAGAG
CAACTTCGACCTGGCCGAGGATGCCAAACTGCAGCTGAGCAAGGACACCTACGACGACGACCTGGACAAC
CTGCTGGCCCAGATCGGCGACCAGTACGCCGACCTGTTTCTGGCCGCCAAGAACCTGTCCGACGCCATCC
TGCTGAGCGACATCCTGAGAGTGAACACCGAGATCACCAAGGCCCCCCTGAGCGCCTCTATGATCAAGAG
ATACGACGAGCACCACCAGGACCTGACCCTGCTGAAAGCTCTCGTGCGGCAGCAGCTGCCTGAGAAGTAC
AAAGAGATTTTCTTCGACCAGAGCAAGAACGGCTACGCCGGCTACATTGACGGCGGAGCCAGCCAGGAAG
AGTTCTACAAGTTCATCAAGCCCATCCTGGAAAAGATGGACGGCACCGAGGAACTGCTCGTGAAGCTGAA
CAGAGAGGACCTGCTGCGGAAGCAGCGGACCTTCGACAACGGCAGCATCCCCCACCAGATCCACCTGGGA
GAGCTGCACGCCATTCTGCGGCGGCAGGAAGATTTTTACCCATTCCTGAAGGACAACCGGGAAAAGATCG
AGAAGATCCTGACCTTCCGCATCCCCTACTACGTGGGCCCTCTGGCCAGGGGAAACAGCAGATTCGCCTG
GATGACCAGAAAGAGCGAGGAAACCATCACCCCCTGGAACTTCGAGGAAGTGGTGGACAAGGGCGCTTCC
GCCCAGAGCTTCATCGAGCGGATGACCAACTTCGATAAGAACCTGCCCAACGAGAAGGTGCTGCCCAAGC
ACAGCCTGCTGTACGAGTACTTCACCGTGTATAACGAGCTGACCAAAGTGAAATACGTGACCGAGGGAAT
GAGAAAGCCCGCCTTCCTGAGCGGCGAGCAGAAAAAGGCCATCGTGGACCTGCTGTTCAAGACCAACCGG
AAAGTGACCGTGAAGCAGCTGAAAGAGGACTACTTCAAGAAAATCGAGTGCTTCGACTCCGTGGAAATCT
CCGGCGTGGAAGATCGGTTCAACGCCTCCCTGGGCACATACCACGATCTGCTGAAAATTATCAAGGACAA
GGACTTCCTGGACAATGAGGAAAACGAGGACATTCTGGAAGATATCGTGCTGACCCTGACACTGTTTGAG
GACAGAGAGATGATCGAGGAACGGCTGAAAACCTATGCCCACCTGTTCGACGACAAAGTGATGAAGCAGC
TGAAGCGGCGGAGATACACCGGCTGGGGCAGGCTGAGCCGGAAGCTGATCAACGGCATCCGGGACAAGCA
GTCCGGCAAGACAATCCTGGATTTCCTGAAGTCCGACGGCTTCGCCAACAGAAACTTCATGCAGCTGATC
CACGACGACAGCCTGACCTTTAAAGAGGACATCCAGAAAGCCCAGGTGTCCGGCCAGGGCGATAGCCTGC
ACGAGCACATTGCCAATCTGGCCGGCAGCCCCGCCATTAAGAAGGGCATCCTGCAGACAGTGAAGGTGGT
GGACGAGCTCGTGAAAGTGATGGGCCGGCACAAGCCCGAGAACATCGTGATCGAAATGGCCAGAGAGAAC
CAGACCACCCAGAAGGGACAGAAGAACAGCCGCGAGAGAATGAAGCGGATCGAAGAGGGCATCAAAGAGC
TGGGCAGCCAGATCCTGAAAGAACACCCCGTGGAAAACACCCAGCTGCAGAACGAGAAGCTGTACCTGTA
CTACCTGCAGAATGGGCGGGATATGTACGTGGACCAGGAACTGGACATCAACCGGCTGTCCGACTACGAT
GTGGACCATATCGTGCCTCAGAGCTTTCTGAAGGACGACTCCATCGACAACAAGGTGCTGACCAGAAGCG
ACAAGAACCGGGGCAAGAGCGACAACGTGCCCTCCGAAGAGGTCGTGAAGAAGATGAAGAACTACTGGCG
GCAGCTGCTGAACGCCAAGCTGATTACCCAGAGAAAGTTCGACAATCTGACCAAGGCCGAGAGAGGCGGC
CTGAGCGAACTGGATAAGGCCGGCTTCATCAAGAGACAGCTGGTGGAAACCCGGCAGATCACAAAGCACG
TGGCACAGATCCTGGACTCCCGGATGAACACTAAGTACGACGAGAATGACAAGCTGATCCGGGAAGTGAA
AGTGATCACCCTGAAGTCCAAGCTGGTGTCCGATTTCCGGAAGGATTTCCAGTTTTACAAAGTGCGCGAG
ATCAACAACTACCACCACGCCCACGACGCCTACCTGAACGCCGTCGTGGGAACCGCCCTGATCAAAAAGT
ACCCTAAGCTGGAAAGCGAGTTCGTGTACGGCGACTACAAGGTGTACGACGTGCGGAAGATGATCGCCAA
GAGCGAGCAGGAAATCGGCAAGGCTACCGCCAAGTACTTCTTCTACAGCAACATCATGAACTTTTTCAAG
ACCGAGATTACCCTGGCCAACGGCGAGATCCGGAAGCGGCCTCTGATCGAGACAAACGGCGAAACCGGGG
AGATCGTGTGGGATAAGGGCCGGGATTTTGCCACCGTGCGGAAAGTGCTGAGCATGCCCCAAGTGAATAT
CGTGAAAAAGACCGAGGTGCAGACAGGCGGCTTCAGCAAAGAGTCTATCCTGCCCAAGAGGAACAGCGAT
AAGCTGATCGCCAGAAAGAAGGACTGGGACCCTAAGAAGTACGGCGGCTTCGCCAGACCCACCGTGGCCT
ATTCTGTGCTGGTGGTGGCCAAAGTGGAAAAGGGCAAGTCCAAGAAACTGAAGAGTGTGAAAGAGCTGCT
GGGGATCACCATCATGGAAAGAAGCAGCTTCGAGAAGAATCCCATCGACTTTCTGGAAGCCAAGGGCTAC
AAAGAAGTGAAAAAGGACCTGATCATCAAGCTGCCTAAGTACTCCCTGTTCGAGCTGGAAAACGGCCGGA
AGAGAATGCTGGCCTCTGCCGGCATCCTGCAGAAGGGAAACGAACTGGCCCTGCCCTCCAAATATGTGAA
CTTCCTGTACCTGGCCAGCCACTATGAGAAGCTGAAGGGCTCCCCCGAGGATAATGAGCAGAAACAGCTG
TTTGTGGAACAGCACAAGCACTACCTGGACGAGATCATCGAGCAGATCAGCGAGTTCTCCAAGAGAGTGA
TCCTGGCCGACGCTAATCTGGACAAAGTGCTGTCCGCCTACAACAAGCACCGGGATAAGCCCATCAGAGA
GCAGGCCGAGAATATCATCCACCTGTTTACCCTGACCAATCTGGGAGCCCCTGCCGCCTTCAAGTACTTT
GACACCACCATCGACCGGAAGATGTACAGAAGCACCAAAGAGGTGCTGGACGCCACCCTGATCCACCAGA
GCATCACCGGCCTGTACGAGACACGGATCGACCTGTCTCAGCTGGGAGGTGACTCTGGCGGCTCAAAAAG
AACCGCCGACGGCAGCGAATTCGAGCCCAAGAAGAAGAGGAAAGTCGGAAGCGGAGCTACTAACTTCAGC
CTGCTGAAGCAGGCTGGAGACGTGGAGGAGAACCCTGGACCTATGGTGAGCAAGGGCGAGGAGCTGTTCA
CCGGGGTGGTGCCCATCCTGGTCGAGCTGGACGGCGACGTAAACGGCCACAAGTTCAGCGTGTCCGGCGA
GGGCGAGGGCGATGCCACCTACGGCAAGCTGACCCTGAAGTTCATCTGCACCACCGGCAAGCTGCCCGTG
CCCTGGCCCACCCTCGTGACCACCCTGACCTATGGAGTGCAGTGCTTCAGCCGCTACCCCGACCACATGA
AGCAGCACGACTTCTTCAAGTCCGCCATGCCCGAAGGCTACGTCCAGGAGCGCACCATCTTCTTCAAGGA
CGACGGCAACTACAAGACCCGCGCCGAGGTGAAGTTCGAGGGCGACACCCTGGTGAACCGCATCGAGCTG
AAGGGCATCGACTTCAAGGAGGACGGCAACATCCTGGGGCACAAGCTGGAGTACAACTACAACAGCCACA
ACGTCTATATCATGGCCGACAAGCAGAAGAACGGCATCAAGGTGAACTTCAAGATCCGCCACAACATCGA
GGACGGCAGCGTGCAGCTCGCCGACCACTACCAGCAGAACACCCCCATCGGCGACGGCCCCGTGCTGCTG
CCCGACAACCACTACCTGAGCACCCAGTCCGCCCTGAGCAAAGACCCCAACGAGAAGCGCGATCACATGG
TCCTGCTGGAGTTCGTGACCGCCGCCGGGATCACTCTCGGCATGGACGAGCTGTACAAGTCTGGTGGTTC
TCCCAAGAAGAAGAGGAAAGTCTAACCGGTCATCATCACCATCACCATTGAGTTTAAACCCGCTGATCAG
CCTCGACTGTGCCTTCTAGTTGCCAGCCATCTGTTGTTTGCCCCTCCCCCGTGCCTTCCTTGACCCTGGA
AGGTGCCACTCCCACTGTCCTTTCCTAATAAAATGAGGAAATTGCATCGCATTGTCTGAGTAGGTGTCAT
TCTATTCTGGGGGGTGGGGTGGGGCAGGACAGCAAGGGGGAGGATTGGGAAGACAATAGCAGGCATGCTG
GGGATGCGGTGGGCTCTATGGCTTCTGAGGCGGAAAGAACCAGCTGGGGCTCGATACCGTCGACCTCTAG
CTAGAGCTTGGCGTAATCATGGTCATAGCTGTTTCCTGTGTGAAATTGTTATCCGCTCACAATTCCACAC
AACATACGAGCCGGAAGCATAAAGTGTAAAGCCTAGGGTGCCTAATGAGTGAGCTAACTCACATTAATTG
CGTTGCGCTCACTGCCCGCTTTCCAGTCGGGAAACCTGTCGTGCCAGCTGCATTAATGAATCGGCCAACG
CGCGGGGAGAGGCGGTTTGCGTATTGGGCGCTCTTCCGCTTCCTCGCTCACTGACTCGCTGCGCTCGGTC
GTTCGGCTGCGGCGAGCGGTATCAGCTCACTCAAAGGCGGTAATACGGTTATCCACAGAATCAGGGGATA
ACGCAGGAAAGAACATGTGAGCAAAAGGCCAGCAAAAGGCCAGGAACCGTAAAAAGGCCGCGTTGCTGGC
GTTTTTCCATAGGCTCCGCCCCCCTGACGAGCATCACAAAAATCGACGCTCAAGTCAGAGGTGGCGAAAC
CCGACAGGACTATAAAGATACCAGGCGTTTCCCCCTGGAAGCTCCCTCGTGCGCTCTCCTGTTCCGACCC
TGCCGCTTACCGGATACCTGTCCGCCTTTCTCCCTTCGGGAAGCGTGGCGCTTTCTCATAGCTCACGCTG
TAGGTATCTCAGTTCGGTGTAGGTCGTTCGCTCCAAGCTGGGCTGTGTGCACGAACCCCCCGTTCAGCCC
GACCGCTGCGCCTTATCCGGTAACTATCGTCTTGAGTCCAACCCGGTAAGACACGACTTATCGCCACTGG
CAGCAGCCACTGGTAACAGGATTAGCAGAGCGAGGTATGTAGGCGGTGCTACAGAGTTCTTGAAGTGGTG
GCCTAACTACGGCTACACTAGAAGAACAGTATTTGGTATCTGCGCTCTGCTGAAGCCAGTTACCTTCGGA
AAAAGAGTTGGTAGCTCTTGATCCGGCAAACAAACCACCGCTGGTAGCGGTGGTTTTTTTGTTTGCAAGC
AGCAGATTACGCGCAGAAAAAAAGGATCTCAAGAAGATCCTTTGATCTTTTCTACGGGGTCTGACACTCA
GTGGAACGAAAACTCACGTTAAGGGATTTTGGTCATGAGATTATCAAAAAGGATCTTCACCTAGATCCTT
TTAAATTAAAAATGAAGTTTTAAATCAATCTAAAGTATATATGAGTAAACTTGGTCTGACAGTTACCAAT
GCTTAATCAGTGAGGCACCTATCTCAGCGATCTGTCTATTTCGTTCATCCATAGTTGCCTGACTCCCCGT
CGTGTAGATAACTACGATACGGGAGGGCTTACCATCTGGCCCCAGTGCTGCAATGATACCGCGAGACCCA
CGCTCACCGGCTCCAGATTTATCAGCAATAAACCAGCCAGCCGGAAGGGCCGAGCGCAGAAGTGGTCCTG
CAACTTTATCCGCCTCCATCCAGTCTATTAATTGTTGCCGGGAAGCTAGAGTAAGTAGTTCGCCAGTTAA
TAGTTTGCGCAACGTTGTTGCCATTGCTACAGGCATCGTGGTGTCACGCTCGTCGTTTGGTATGGCTTCA
TTCAGCTCCGGTTCCCAACGATCAAGGCGAGTTACATGATCCCCCATGTTGTGCAAAAAAGCGGTTAGCT
CCTTCGGTCCTCCGATCGTTGTCAGAAGTAAGTTGGCCGCAGTGTTATCACTCATGGTTATGGCAGCACT
GCATAATTCTCTTACTGTCATGCCATCCGTAAGATGCTTTTCTGTGACTGGTGAGTACTCAACCAAGTCA
TTCTGAGAATAGTGTATGCGGCGACCGAGTTGCTCTTGCCCGGCGTCAATACGGGATAATACCGCGCCAC
ATAGCAGAACTTTAAAAGTGCTCATCATTGGAAAACGTTCTTCGGGGCGAAAACTCTCAAGGATCTTACC
GCTGTTGAGATCCAGTTCGATGTAACCCACTCGTGCACCCAACTGATCTTCAGCATCTTTTACTTTCACC
AGCGTTTCTGGGTGAGCAAAAACAGGAAGGCAAAATGCCGCAAAAAAGGGAATAAGGGCGACACGGAAAT
GTTGAATACTCATACTCTTCCTTTTTCAATATTATTGAAGCATTTATCAGGGTTATTGTCTCATGAGCGG
ATACATATTTGAATGTATTTAGAAAAATAAACAAATAGGGGTTCCGCGCACATTTCCCCGAAAAGTGCCA
CCTGACGTCGACGGATCGGGAGATCGATCTCCCGATCCCCTAGGGTCGACTCTCAGTACAATCTGCTCTG
ATG
Features (pLannotate 1.2.2; 18 found; start..end, strand, type, name):
    175..554     +  enhancer       CMV enhancer: human cytomegalovirus immediate early enhancer
    555..758     +  promoter       CMV promoter: human cytomegalovirus (CMV) immediate early promoter
    800..818     +  promoter       T7 promoter: promoter for bacteriophage T7 RNA polymerase
    889..1380    +  CDS            tadA: TADA_ECOLI - Also known as yfhC. Experimental evidence at protein level: Swiss-Prot protein existence level 1. Catalyzes the deamination of adenosine to inosine at the wobble position 34 of tRNA(Arg2). Essential for cell viability. From Escherichia coli (strain K12).
   1483..3084    +  CDS            dCas9(N): N-terminal portion of catalytically inactive Streptococcus pyogenes dCas9 carrying the D10A mutation (Zetsche et al., 2015)
   3085..5579    +  CDS            Cas9(C) (fragment): C-terminal portion of Streptococcus pyogenes Cas9 (Zetsche et al., 2015)
   5713..6429    +  CDS            EGFP: EGFP is a basic (constitutively fluorescent) green fluorescent protein published in 1996, derived from Aequorea victoria. It is reported to be a rapidly-maturing weak dimer with moderate acid sensitivity.
   6517..6741    +  polyA_signal   bGH poly(A) signal: bovine growth hormone polyadenylation signal
   6745..6766    +  promoter       SV40 promoter (fragment): SV40 enhancer and early promoter
   6771..6787    +  misc_feature   MCS (fragment): pBluescript multiple cloning site
   6836..6852    -  protein_bind   lac operator: The lac repressor binds to the lac operator to inhibit transcription in E. coli. This inhibition can be relieved by adding lactose or isopropyl-β-D-thiogalactopyranoside (IPTG). lac repressor encoded by lacI
   6860..6890    -  promoter       lac promoter: promoter for the E. coli lac operon
   6905..6926    -  protein_bind   CAP binding site: CAP binding activates transcription in the presence of cAMP. E. coli catabolite activator protein
   6939..7031    -  CDS            lacI (fragment): lac repressor; lacI; The lac repressor binds to the lac operator to inhibit transcription in E. coli. This inhibition can be relieved by adding lactose or isopropyl-β-D-thiogalactopyranoside (IPTG).
   7214..7802    -  rep_origin     ori: high-copy-number ColE1/pMB1/pBR322/pUC origin of replication
   7973..8833    -  CDS            AmpR: β-lactamase; bla; confers resistance to ampicillin, carbenicillin, and related antibiotics
   8834..8938    -  promoter       AmpR promoter: bla
   9009..20      -  misc_feature   bom (fragment) (across the origin): basis of mobility region from pBR322
