[The description below was written by a language model from this plasmid's Addgene catalogue record and pLannotate feature annotations shown in this document.]
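Description:
pCMV-T7-ABE8e-SpCas9(ARGIMR)-P2A-EGFP (AHK507) is a roughly 9 kb mammalian expression and CRISPR plasmid encoding an adenine base editor, built by Gibson cloning into the pCMV_ABEmax_P2A_GFP backbone. It is propagated in E. coli as a high-copy plasmid through a ColE1/pUC-type origin and selected with ampicillin via the β-lactamase gene. The remaining bacterial annotations (lac promoter/operator, CAP site, and small lacI, SV40 promoter, MCS and bom fragments) appear to be backbone remnants with no stated role in the payload.

The payload is a single human codon-optimized, synthetic open reading frame placed downstream of the CMV enhancer/promoter, for expression in human cells. A T7 promoter follows it, which would also allow in vitro transcription of the editor mRNA. The coding region begins with a bipartite NLS and the evolved TadA8e deaminase, annotated in the feature table as E. coli tadA. This is fused to an SpCas9 D10A nickase, which the annotation software splits into N- and C-terminal Cas9 segments. The Cas9 carries the "ARGIMR" residue set at positions 1135, 1136, 1218, 1219, 1335 and 1337 (D1135A, S1136R, G1218 unchanged, E1219I, R1335M, T1337R), positions varied in the associated work on engineering custom PAM variants. The record does not state which PAM this variant prefers. A C-terminal BPNLS is followed by a P2A self-cleaving peptide and EGFP, so the fluorescent reporter is co-translated as a separate protein that marks transfected cells, and a bGH polyadenylation signal terminates the transcript. No guide RNA cassette is annotated, so a guide would have to be supplied separately. The construct is intended for A•T-to-G•C base editing in human cells.
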