Addgene plasmid #223118: pCMV-T7-ABE8e-SpCas9(ARGIMR)-P2A-EGFP (AHK507)
Purpose: pCMV and pT7 Human expression plasmid for ABE8e using SpCas9 enzyme with ARGIMR amino acids at positions 1135,1136,1218,1219,1335,T1337 with C-term BPNLS-P2A-EGFP
Depositing lab: Benjamin Kleinstiver. Depositing organization: Massachusetts General Hospital. Publication: Custom CRISPR-Cas9 PAM variants via scalable engineering and machine learning. Silverstein RA, Kim N, Kroell AS, Walton RT, Delano J, Butcher RM, Pacesa M, Smith BK, Christie KA, Ha LL, Meis RJ, Clark AB, Spinner AD, Lazzarotto CR, Li Y, Matsubara A, Urbina EO, Dahl GA, Correia BE, Marks DS, Tsai SQ, Pinello L, De Ravin SS, Liu Q, Kleinstiver BP. Nature. 2025 Apr 22. doi: 10.1038/s41586-025-09021-y. PubMed 40262634.
Backbone
  Vector backbone: pCMV_ABEmax_P2A_GFP
  Backbone manufacturer: David Liu, Addgene plasmid #112101
  Vector type: Mammalian Expression, CRISPR
Growth in bacteria
  Bacterial resistance: Ampicillin, 100 μg/mL
  Growth temperature: 37°C
  Growth strain: DH5alpha
  Copy number: High Copy
Gene/Insert
  Gene/Insert name: human codon optimized TadA8e-SpCas9(ARGIMR)-P2A-EGFP (alt names: AHK507; ABE8e-SpCas9(ARGIMR))
  Species: Synthetic
  Mutation: TadA8e mutations; nSpCas9(D10A/ARGIMR)=D1135A, S1136R, G1218G, E1219I, R1335M, T1337R
  Promoter: CMV and T7
  Tag / fusion protein: BPNLS-TadA8e (N terminal on insert); BPNLS-P2A-EGFP (C terminal on insert)
  Cloning method: Gibson Cloning
  Sequencing primers: 5′ oBK6928-CCAAGTCTCCACCCCATTGACG; 3′ oBK219-GGGAGTGGCACCTTCCAGGGTC
Terms and licenses: Academic/Nonprofit Terms; Industry Terms: Not Available to Industry
How to cite: pCMV-T7-ABE8e-SpCas9(ARGIMR)-P2A-EGFP (AHK507) was a gift from Benjamin Kleinstiver (Addgene plasmid # 223118 ; http://n2t.net/addgene:223118 ; RRID:Addgene_223118)
